Addgene plasmid #215252: GB4401
Purpose: Module for the expression of the N. nambi HISPS gene under the regulation of PNOS and TNOS and the constitutive expression of CPH, LUZ, H3H, EGFP and p19.
Depositing lab: Diego Orzaez. Depositing organization: Instituto de Biologia Molecular y Celular de Plantas. Publication: A quantitative autonomous bioluminescence reporter system with a wide dynamic range for Plant Synthetic Biology. Calvache C, Vazquez-Vilar M, Moreno-Gimenez E, Orzaez D. Plant Biotechnol J. 2024 Jan;22(1):37-47. doi: 10.1111/pbi.14146. Epub 2023 Oct 26. PubMed 37882352.
Backbone
  Vector backbone: pDGB3_omega1
  Backbone manufacturer: self-made; derived from pCambia1302 generated at the Cambia Institute
  Vector type: Synthetic Biology
Growth in bacteria
  Bacterial resistance: Spectinomycin, 50 μg/mL
  Growth temperature: 37°C
  Growth strain: DH5alpha
  Copy number: High Copy
Gene/Insert
  Gene/Insert name: SF-PNOS:HISPS:TNOS-CPH-LUZ-H3H-EGFP-p19
  Species: Synthetic
  Mutation: BsaI and BsmBI sites removed
  Cloning method: Restriction Enzyme; 5′ cloning site BsmBI (destroyed during cloning); 3′ cloning site BsmBI (destroyed during cloning)
Terms and licenses: Academic/Nonprofit Terms; Industry Terms: Not Available to Industry
How to cite: GB4401 was a gift from Diego Orzaez (Addgene plasmid # 215252 ; http://n2t.net/addgene:215252 ; RRID:Addgene_215252)
