[The description below was written by a language model from this plasmid's Addgene catalogue record and pLannotate feature annotations shown in this document.]
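Description:
GB4401 is a large (about 24.7 kb) GoldenBraid multigene module built in the pDGB3_omega1 backbone, a plant binary vector derived from pCambia1302. The feature table shows left and right T-DNA border repeats flanking the payload, indicating Agrobacterium-mediated delivery into plant cells. Outside the borders lie the pVS1 origin with its RepA and StaA functions for replication and stable maintenance in Agrobacterium, a high-copy ColE1/pUC-type origin with a bom site for propagation in E. coli, and aadA, which confers the spectinomycin resistance used for bacterial selection. The record shows no plant selectable marker. The assembly was made through BsmBI sites that were destroyed in cloning, and internal BsaI and BsmBI sites were removed from the parts to keep them compatible with Type IIS assembly.

The T-DNA carries six tandem transcriptional units in the same orientation. The first places the Neonothopanus nambi hispidin synthase gene (HISPS) under the nopaline synthase promoter and terminator. The remaining five are each driven by the strong constitutive CaMV 35S promoter with a TMV Ω leader fragment and closed by a NOS terminator. According to the insert name, these encode CPH, LUZ and H3H, followed by EGFP and the tomato bushy stunt virus p19 silencing suppressor. Only EGFP and p19 were recognised as coding sequences by the automated annotation, so the fungal genes appear as unannotated gaps. HISPS, H3H, LUZ and CPH together make up the fungal bioluminescence pathway, which produces light without added substrate. Here HISPS is the regulated, output-determining step, while EGFP can act as a constitutive reference and p19 sustains transient expression. The construct belongs to a quantitative autonomous luminescence reporter system for plant synthetic biology.
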