Features (pLannotate 1.2.2; 42 found; start..end, strand, type, name):
    244..423     +  promoter       NOS promoter: nopaline synthase promoter
   5578..5830    +  terminator     NOS terminator: nopaline synthase terminator and poly(A) signal
   5951..6038    +  promoter       AmpR promoter (fragment): bla
   6674..7018    +  promoter       CaMV 35S promoter: strong constitutive promoter from cauliflower mosaic virus
   6971..7017    +  promoter       minimal CaMV 35S promoter: minimal 35S promoter from cauliflower mosaic virus
   7050..7075    +  misc_feature   TMV Ω (fragment): translational enhancer from the tobacco mosaic virus 5'-leader sequence (Gallie et al., 1988)
   8036..8288    +  terminator     NOS terminator: nopaline synthase terminator and poly(A) signal
   8409..8496    +  promoter       AmpR promoter (fragment): bla
   9132..9476    +  promoter       CaMV 35S promoter: strong constitutive promoter from cauliflower mosaic virus
   9429..9475    +  promoter       minimal CaMV 35S promoter: minimal 35S promoter from cauliflower mosaic virus
   9508..9533    +  misc_feature   TMV Ω (fragment): translational enhancer from the tobacco mosaic virus 5'-leader sequence (Gallie et al., 1988)
  10377..10629   +  terminator     NOS terminator: nopaline synthase terminator and poly(A) signal
  10750..10837   +  promoter       AmpR promoter (fragment): bla
  11473..11817   +  promoter       CaMV 35S promoter: strong constitutive promoter from cauliflower mosaic virus
  11770..11816   +  promoter       minimal CaMV 35S promoter: minimal 35S promoter from cauliflower mosaic virus
  11849..11874   +  misc_feature   TMV Ω (fragment): translational enhancer from the tobacco mosaic virus 5'-leader sequence (Gallie et al., 1988)
  13183..13435   +  terminator     NOS terminator: nopaline synthase terminator and poly(A) signal
  13556..13643   +  promoter       AmpR promoter (fragment): bla
  14279..14623   +  promoter       CaMV 35S promoter: strong constitutive promoter from cauliflower mosaic virus
  14576..14622   +  promoter       minimal CaMV 35S promoter: minimal 35S promoter from cauliflower mosaic virus
  14655..14680   +  misc_feature   TMV Ω (fragment): translational enhancer from the tobacco mosaic virus 5'-leader sequence (Gallie et al., 1988)
  14697..15413   +  CDS            EGFP: EGFP is a basic (constitutively fluorescent) green fluorescent protein published in 1996, derived from Aequorea victoria. It is reported to be a rapidly-maturing weak dimer with moderate acid sensitivity.
  15449..15701   +  terminator     NOS terminator: nopaline synthase terminator and poly(A) signal
  15822..15909   +  promoter       AmpR promoter (fragment): bla
  16545..16889   +  promoter       CaMV 35S promoter: strong constitutive promoter from cauliflower mosaic virus
  16842..16888   +  promoter       minimal CaMV 35S promoter: minimal 35S promoter from cauliflower mosaic virus
  16921..16946   +  misc_feature   TMV Ω (fragment): translational enhancer from the tobacco mosaic virus 5'-leader sequence (Gallie et al., 1988)
  16963..17478   +  CDS            P19_TBSVC: Experimental evidence at protein level: Swiss-Prot protein existence level 1. Acts as a suppressor of RNA-mediated gene silencing, also known as post-transcriptional gene silencing (PTGS), a mechanism of plant viral defense that limits the accumulation of viral RNAs. Binds to short interfering RNAs (siRNAs) with high affinity. Acts as a molecular caliper to specifically select siRNAs based on the length of the duplex region of the RNA (By similarity). From Tomato bushy stunt virus (strain Cherry) (TBSV).
  17505..17757   +  terminator     NOS terminator: nopaline synthase terminator and poly(A) signal
  17878..17965   +  promoter       AmpR promoter (fragment): bla
  17999..18023   +  misc_feature   RB T-DNA repeat: right border repeat from nopaline C58 T-DNA
  18363..18764   +  CDS            Y4CG_SINFN (fragment): Protein inferred from homology: Swiss-Prot protein existence level 3. From Sinorhizobium fredii (strain NBRC 101917 / NGR234).
  19324..19953   +  CDS            pVS1 StaA: stability protein from the Pseudomonas plasmid pVS1 (Heeb et al., 2000)
  20382..21455   +  CDS            pVS1 RepA: replication protein from the Pseudomonas plasmid pVS1 (Heeb et al., 2000)
  21521..21715   +  rep_origin     pVS1 oriV: origin of replication for the Pseudomonas plasmid pVS1 (Heeb et al., 2000)
  21918..21957   +  CDS            rop (fragment): Rop protein, which maintains plasmids at low copy number; rop
  22059..22199   +  misc_feature   bom: basis of mobility region from pBR322
  22385..22973   -  rep_origin     ori: high-copy-number ColE1/pMB1/pBR322/pUC origin of replication
  23064..23852   -  CDS            aadA: S3AD_ECOLX - Experimental evidence at protein level: Swiss-Prot protein existence level 1. Mediates bacterial resistance to the antibiotics streptomycin and spectinomycin. From Escherichia coli.
  23859..23915   -  CDS            GmR (fragment): gentamycin acetyltransferase; aacC1; confers resistance to gentamycin
  24091..24114   -  promoter       Pc promoter (fragment): intI1 (promoter lies within the coding sequence); class 1 integron promoter
  24638..24662   +  misc_feature   LB T-DNA repeat: left border repeat from nopaline C58 T-DNA
>Addgene plasmid #215252 | GB4401 | addgene full sequence | sequence record 436586 | Addgene NGS Result
GGAGCTCAATGGTAACTTTACTCTTTATTTAACCATACATTTTTTTTTATTTTTTTCACTTTGTTCTTCA
TCCACTATTGTTCTTTGTTCATCTTGAACAAAAGCTCCCTCCTTCTTTGTTCTTCATCCACCATTGTTCT
TCATCAATCATTTCGCTGTCAGGAGATACATGAGAATTAAGGGAGTCACGGTATGACCCCCGCCGATGAC
GCGGGACAAGCCGTTTTACGTTTGGAACTGACAGAACCGCAACGTTGAAGGAGCCACTGAGCCGCGGGTT
TCTGGAGTTTAATGAGCTAAGCACATACGTCAGAAACCATTATTGCGCGTTCAAAAGTCGCCTAAGGTCA
CTATCAGCTAGCAAATATTTCTTGTCAAAAATGCTCCACTGACGTTCCATAAATTCCCCTCGGTATCCAA
TTAGAGTCTCATATTCACTCTCAACTCGATCGAGGCAATGAACTCAAGTAAAAATCCTCCTTCTACTCTC
CTTGATGTTTTCTTGGATACCGCAAGAAACTTGGATACAGCAAGCAGAAATGTGCTCGAGTGTGGTGAAC
ATCGATGGAGTTACAGAGAACTGGATACAGTGTCCTCAGCTCTCGCCCAGCATCTTCGATACACGGTGGG
GCTGTCCCCTACTGTCGCAGTGATCAGCGAGAATCACCCGTACATATTGGCCCTCATGCTCGCTGTATGG
AAATTGGGCGGTACCTTCGCTCCGATAGATGTCCACAGCCCTGCAGAACTGGTTGCCGGGATGCTTAACA
TAGTCTCACCGTCTTGCCTGGTCATCCCGTCATCAGACGTAACAAACCAGACCCTTGCATGTGATCTTAA
CATTCCAGTGGTTGCATTTCATCCTCACCAAAGCACAATCCCGGAACTGAACAAAAAGTACCTGACGGAC
AGTCAAATCAGCCCTGATCTCCCATTCCCCGATCCCAACCGTCCGGCTCTTTACCTGTTCACTTCTTCTG
CTACGAGTAGATCCAACTTGAAGTGCGTGCCCCTGACCCACACCTTCATACTGAGAAATAGCCTGTCAAA
GAGGGCCTGGTGCAAAAGAATGAGGCCAGAAACAGATTTCGATGGTATAAGGGTTTTAGGATGGGCACCA
TGGAGTCATGTTCTGGCTCACATGCAAGATATAGGGCCCCTTACACTCCTGAATGCTGGATGTTACGTCT
TTGCAACGACACCGAGCACATATCCAACCGAGTTGAAGGACGATAGGGATGTCATTTCTTGCGCCGCAAA
TGCAGTTATGTACAAGGGGGTTAAGTCCTTCGCCTGTCTCCCGTTTGTGCTGGGAGGCCTTAAGGCCCTG
TGTGAGTCCGAGCCGTCCGTCAAAGCACAATTACAGGTCGAGGAGCGAGCACAGTTGTTAAAGAGCTTAC
AACACATGAAGATTCTTGAATGTGGTGGCGCTATGCTCGAAGTTTCAGTGGCTTCTTGGGCTATCGAGAA
TCGTATTCCCATTAGTATAGGAATCGGTATGACCGAAACTGGCGGAGCCTTGTTCGCTGGACCCGTTCAA
GCAATCCAAACGGGATTTAGTTCAGAGGACAAGTTTATTGAGGATGCCACATATCTCCTTGTCAAAGACG
ATTACGAGTCACACGCAGAAGAGGACATCAATGAAGGCGAACTGGTTGTTAAAAGCCGAATGCTGCCAAG
GGGTTATCTGGGGTATAACGATCCATCCTTCTCAGTGGACGATGCAGGGTGGGTTACCTTCAAAACAGGC
GACAGGTACTCCGTGACCCCGGATGGTAAGTTTTCTTGGTTAGGAAGGAATACAGACTTTATACAGATGA
CAAGCGGTGAGACTCTCGATCCCAGGCCCATCGAAAGTTTGCTTTGCGAGTCCTCCCTTATATCAAGAGC
CTGTGTAATAGGCGATAAGTTCCTGAATGGGCCCGCCACAGCAGTGTGTGCCATAATAGAATTGGAGCCG
ACTACGGTAGAGAAAGGTCAGGCCCATAGCAGGGACATAGCCCGAATTTTTGCCCCCATAAACCGTGATT
TGCCTCCTCCTTTAAGAATCGCCTGGAGCCACGTCCTCGTGCTCCAACCCAGTGAAAAAATACCGATGAC
CAAAAAAGGAACGATCTTCCGTAAGAAGATCGAACAAGTCTTTGGTAGTGCACTTGGTGGGTCCTCAGGT
GACAATTCCCAAGCAACCACTGATGCATCAGTCGTCCGTCGAGATGAACTGTCAAACACTGTTAAGCATA
TCATATCACGTGTTCTGGGCGTGAGCGACGACGAGTTGCTGTGGACTCTCTCATTTGCCGAACTTGGAAT
GACCTCCGCCCTTGCAACGAGAATTGCCAATGAATTGAATGAGGTTTTAGTAGGGGTCAATCTGCCTATC
AATGCATGTTATATACACGTTGACTTACCATCCCTGTCAAATGCAGTATATGCCAAACTGGCTCACTTGA
AACTCCCTGACAGAACACCAGAGCCGCGTAAGGCACCGGTTGAGAATCCTGGCGGAAAAGAGATCGTAAT
AGTGGGACAAGCATTTAGACTTCCAGGCTCTATTAATGACGTGGCTAGTCTCCGTGACGCTTTTCTGGCC
CGTCAAGCAAGTTCAATCATTACAGAAATACCACCAGACAGATGGGATCACGCATCCTTCTACCCGAAGG
ACATACGTTTCAACAAGGCCGGCTTAGTGGACATTGCTAACTACGACCACAGTTTCTTCGGCTTGACGGC
TACAGAAGCTCTTTACTTATCTCCGACCATGAGACTCGCCCTGGAAGTTAGTTTTGAGGCCCTTGAGAAC
GCAAACATTCCGGTTTCTCAGCTGAAGGGGTCACAAACAGCTGTCTACGTTGCTACCACGGATGACGGGT
TCGAGACTCTCTTAAATGCAGAGGCTGGGTACGACGCTTACACCCGATTCTACGGTACGGGGCGTGCAGC
TTCCACGGCATCCGGCAGGATCTCATACCTGCTTGACGTTCATGGACCCAGTATAACTGTGGACACGGCA
TGTAGTGGAGGGGCTGTTTGCATTGATCAAGCTATAGACTACCTGCAATCCAGTTCAGCCGCTGATACCG
CCATCATTTGTGCTTCTAATACTCATTGCTGGCCAGGATCATTCATGTTTCTGAGCGCCCAGGGTATGGT
AAGCTCCGGCGGACGATGCGCTACTTTCACGACCGATGCCGACGGCTACGTACCTAGCGAGGGTGCAGTC
GCCTTCATTCTTAAAACACGTGAAGCAGCTATGAGGGACAAAGACACAATTCTGGCTACCATCAAAGCAA
CACAAATTTCTCATAATGGTAGGTCCCAGGGATTAGTCGCCCCCAATGTAAATTCCCAAGCCGACTTGCA
TAGAAGCCTGCTCCAAAAAGCCGGGCTTTCACCGGCCGACATTCATTTCATCGAGGCACACGGAACTGGA
ACCTCCCTCGGAGATCTGTCCGAGATCCAAGCTATAAATGATGCATATACGAGCTCACAACCTCGAACGG
CCGGCCCGCTGATCGTTTCTGCAAGCAAGACAGTGATAGGACACACTGAACCAGCCGGTCCGTTGGTGGG
GATGCTGTCAGTACTGAACTCCTTTAAAGAGGGGGCCGTCCCTGGTTTGGCACACTTGACCGCCGATAAC
CTGAATCCCGCTCTTGATTGCAGCAGTGTTCCGTTACTCATACCTTACCAGCCCGTTCACCTGGCAGCCC
CCAAGCCTCATCGTGCTGCTGTAATGTCATATGGATTCTCTGGCACCCTCGGTGGGATCGTGCTGGAGGC
ACCAGATGAGGAAAGACTCGAAGAGGAACCTCCTAATGACAAACCTATGTTGTTTGTAGTTAGTGCAAAA
ACACATACTGCATTAATAGAATATCTCGGCCGATACCTTGAATTCCTCTTGCAGGCAAATCCACAAGACT
TCTGCGATATTTGTTATACTTCATGCGTTGGGCGTGAACATTATCGATACAGATTCGCATGCGTAGCCAA
CGACATGGAGGATTTAATAGGACAATTGCAGAAGCGTTTAGGCTCTAAGGTCCCACCGAAACCTTCCTAC
AAAAGAGGGGCCCTTGCATTCGCCTTCAGCGGTCAGGGCACACAGTTCCGAGGGATGGCTACCGAGCTCG
CAAAAGCCTATTCCGGATTCCGAAAAATAGTCTCTGATCTCGCTAAGAGGGCAAGTGAACTCTCAGGTCA
CGCTATTGATCGATTTTTGTTAGCTTACGATATTGGGGCTGAAAACGTCGCCCCGGATAGCGAGGCTGAT
CAAATATGTATCTTCGTATATCAATGTAGCGTGCTTCGTTGGCTTCAGACAATGGGCATTAGACCATCTG
CTGTTATAGGGCACTCCCTCGGTGAGATTAGCGCTTCTGTCGCCGCCGGTGCATTGTCTCTGGACTCTGC
ACTGGACCTTGTTATCAGTCGAGCTCGACTGTTAAGGAGCTCTACCAATGCACCCGCCGGTATGGCAGCC
ATGTCAGCATCACAGGACGAAGTTGTTGAGTTGATTGGGAAATTAGACCTTGATAAAGCAAATTCACTCT
CTGTTTCTGTTATCAATGGTCCTCAGAATACGGTAGTAAGCGGTTCTTCAGCAGCCATTGAAAGTATAGT
CGCACTGGCCAAAGGGCGAAAGATAAAAGCAAGTGCTCTCAACATCAACCAAGCCTTCCACTCTCCCTAC
GTAGATTCTGCAGTACCAGGTTTGCGTGCTTGGTCAGAGAAGCATATTTCCTCTGCTAGACCATTACAGA
TCCCCCTGTACTCTACACTCCTTGGCGCCCAAGTAAGTGAGGGACAAATGCTGAATCCGGATCATTGGGT
AGATCACGCAAGAAAACCTGTCCAATTCGCTCAGGCCGCCACCATTATGAAAGAAAGCTTTACCGGAGTA
ATCATTGACATAGGTCCTCAAGTAGTTGCTTGGAGTTTGCTGCTCTCAAACGGACTGACATCAGTTACCG
CTCTCGCCGCAAAGCGAGGACGATCACAGCAGGTTGCCTTCCTTAGTGCTCTTGCAGATTTATACCAAGA
CTATGGTGTCGTGCCTGACTTTGTGGGATTATACGCTCAACAGGAGGACGCCAGTCGTTTAAAGAAAACC
GATATTCTGACCTATCCTTTCCAAAGGGTGAGAAGGTATCCATCTTTCATCCCGAGTCGTAGGGCACCTA
CTCATGCCCATGTCCAAGATGAGGAAACATTGTCATCTGGATCTTCCACACCCACATTGGAGAATACAGA
TCTCGACTCCGGTAAAGAGTCTTTGATGGGACCCACACGTGGCCTTCTTCGAGTAGACGATCTGAGAGAC
AGTATCGTTTCTTCTGTAAAGGATGTACTGGAGCTGAAATCAAATGAGGACTTGGACTTGTCCGAGTCCT
TGAACGCATTGGGAATGGACAGTATTATGTTCGCTCAATTACGTAAAAGGATAGGGGAGGGACTCGGGTT
ATCCGTCCCGATGGTATTCCTGTCTGACGCCTTCTCAATCGGCGAGATGGTTAGTAACCTTGTAGAACAG
GCAGAGGCTAGTGAGGACAACTGAGCTTGGAATGGATCTTCGATCCCGATCGTTCAAACATTTGGCAATA
AAGTTTCTTAAGATTGAATCCTGTTGCCGGTCTTGCGACGATTATCATATAATTTCTGTTGAATTACGTT
AAGCATGTAATAATTAACATGTAATGCATGACGTTATTTATGAGATGGGTTTTTATGATTAGAGTCCCGC
AATTATACATTTAATACGCGATAGAAAACAAAATATAGCGCGCAAACTAGGATAAATTATCGCGCGCGGT
GTCATCTATGTTACTAGATCGGGAATTGCCAAGCTAATTCTTGAAGACGAAAGGGCCTCGTGATACGCCT
ATTTTTATAGGTTAATGTCATGATAATAATGGTTTCTTAGACGTCAGGTGGCACTTTTCGGGGAAATGTG
CGCGGAACCCCTATTTGTTTATTTTTCTAAATACATTCAAATATGTATCCGCTCATGAGACAATAACCCT
GATAAATGCTTCAATAATGGGACCGACTCGCGCTGTCAGGAGACTAGAGCCAAGCTGATCTCCTTTGCCC
CGGAGATCACCATGGACGACTTTCTCTATCTCTACGATCTAGGAAGAAAGTTCGACGGAGAAGGTGACGA
TACCATGTTCACCACCGATAATGAGAAGATTAGCCTCTTCAATTTCAGAAAGAATGCTGACCCACAGATG
GTTAGAGAGGCCTACGCGGCAGGTCTGATCAAGACGATCTACCCGAGTAATAATCTCCAGGAGATCAAAT
ACCTTCCCAAGAAGGTTAAAGATGCAGTCAAAAGATTCAGGACTAACTGCATCAAGAACACAGAGAAAGA
TATATTTCTCAAGATCAGAAGTACTATTCCAGTATGGACGATTCAAGGCTTGCTTCATAAACCAAGGCAA
GTAATAGAGATTGGAGTCTCTAAGAAAGTAGTTCCTACTGAATCAAAGGCCATGGAGTCAAAAATTCAGA
TCGAGGATCTAACAGAACTCGCCGTGAAGACTGGCGAACAGTTCATACAGAGTCTTTTACGACTCAATGA
CAAGAAGAAAATCTTCGTCAACATGGTGGAGCACGACACTCTCGTCTACTCCAAGAATATCAAAGATACA
GTCTCAGAAGACCAAAGGGCTATTGAGACTTTTCAACAAAGGGTAATATCGGGAAACCTCCTCGGATTCC
ATTGCCCAGCTATCTGTCACTTCATCAAAAGGACAGTAGAAAAGGAAGGTGGCACCTACAAATGCCATCA
TTGCGATAAAGGAAAGGCTATCGTTCAAGATGCCCCTGCCGACAGTGGTCCCAAAGATGGACCCCCACCC
ACGAGGAGCATCGTGGAAAAAGAAGACGTTCCAACCACGTCTTCAAAGCAAGTGGATTGATGTGATATCT
CCACTGACGTAAGGGATGACGCACAATCCCACTATCCTTCGCAAGACCCTTCCTCTATATAAGGAAGTTC
ATTTCATTTGGAGAGGACTCCGGTATTTTTACAACAATTACCACAACAAAACAAACAACAAACAACATTA
CAATTTACTATTCTAGTCGAAATGGCCCCAATAAGTTCCACGTGGTCTAGGCTCATAAGGTTTGTGGCTG
TGGAAACCTCCTTAGTTCACATCGGCGAGCCTATTGATGCAACAATGGACGTGGGCTTAGCACGTAGGGA
AGGGAAGACAATACAAGCCTATGAGATCATCGGCAGTGGCTCTGCTTTAGATCTGTCTGCCCAAGTGTCA
AAGAACGTACTTACGGTCCGTGAGCTCTTAATGCCCTTGAGCCGTGAGGAGATTAAAACGGTAAGATGCC
TTGGCCTTAATTATCCCGTCCACGCCACAGAAGCCAACGTGGCCGTGCCGAAATTCCCGAACCTTTTTTA
CAAACCCGTAACCTCCCTCATCGGACCAGGTGGGTTGATAACCATCCCTTCAGTTGTCCAACCACCTAAA
GAGCACCAGAGCGATTACGAAGCCGAGTTGGTTATCGTCATCGGTAAAGCCGCCAAAAATGTCAGTGAAG
ATGAAGCTCTGGACTACGTGTTGGGCTACACCGCAGCCAATGACATCTCATTTAGGAAACATCAGTTGGC
CGTTTCTCAATGGTCATTCTCCAAGGGTTTTGATGGCACGAATCCCCTGGGACCGTGCCTGGTTTCTGCT
TCCTCTATTCCAGATCCACAGGATATTCCGATCCAATGTAAACTCAACGGTGGGGTGGTGCAAAATGGAA
ACACTCGTGATCAGATTTTTAATGTCAAGAAAACAATCTCTTTTTTAAGCCAAGGGACTACGTTGGAGCC
TGGTTCCATAATCCTGACGGGGACGCCCGACGGAGTGGGCTTCGTAAGAAACCCACCGCTTTATTTGAAG
GACGGTGATGAAGTAATGACTTGGATCGGATCAGGTATAGGAACCTTAGCCAACACTGTCCGAGAGGAGC
AGACTTGTTTCGCTTCAGGAGGGCACGAGTAAGCTTGGAATGGATCTTCGATCCCGATCGTTCAAACATT
TGGCAATAAAGTTTCTTAAGATTGAATCCTGTTGCCGGTCTTGCGACGATTATCATATAATTTCTGTTGA
ATTACGTTAAGCATGTAATAATTAACATGTAATGCATGACGTTATTTATGAGATGGGTTTTTATGATTAG
AGTCCCGCAATTATACATTTAATACGCGATAGAAAACAAAATATAGCGCGCAAACTAGGATAAATTATCG
CGCGCGGTGTCATCTATGTTACTAGATCGGGAATTGCCAAGCTAATTCTTGAAGACGAAAGGGCCTCGTG
ATACGCCTATTTTTATAGGTTAATGTCATGATAATAATGGTTTCTTAGACGTCAGGTGGCACTTTTCGGG
GAAATGTGCGCGGAACCCCTATTTGTTTATTTTTCTAAATACATTCAAATATGTATCCGCTCATGAGACA
ATAACCCTGATAAATGCTTCAATAATGGGACCGACTCGCGCTGTCAGGAGACTAGAGCCAAGCTGATCTC
CTTTGCCCCGGAGATCACCATGGACGACTTTCTCTATCTCTACGATCTAGGAAGAAAGTTCGACGGAGAA
GGTGACGATACCATGTTCACCACCGATAATGAGAAGATTAGCCTCTTCAATTTCAGAAAGAATGCTGACC
CACAGATGGTTAGAGAGGCCTACGCGGCAGGTCTGATCAAGACGATCTACCCGAGTAATAATCTCCAGGA
GATCAAATACCTTCCCAAGAAGGTTAAAGATGCAGTCAAAAGATTCAGGACTAACTGCATCAAGAACACA
GAGAAAGATATATTTCTCAAGATCAGAAGTACTATTCCAGTATGGACGATTCAAGGCTTGCTTCATAAAC
CAAGGCAAGTAATAGAGATTGGAGTCTCTAAGAAAGTAGTTCCTACTGAATCAAAGGCCATGGAGTCAAA
AATTCAGATCGAGGATCTAACAGAACTCGCCGTGAAGACTGGCGAACAGTTCATACAGAGTCTTTTACGA
CTCAATGACAAGAAGAAAATCTTCGTCAACATGGTGGAGCACGACACTCTCGTCTACTCCAAGAATATCA
AAGATACAGTCTCAGAAGACCAAAGGGCTATTGAGACTTTTCAACAAAGGGTAATATCGGGAAACCTCCT
CGGATTCCATTGCCCAGCTATCTGTCACTTCATCAAAAGGACAGTAGAAAAGGAAGGTGGCACCTACAAA
TGCCATCATTGCGATAAAGGAAAGGCTATCGTTCAAGATGCCCCTGCCGACAGTGGTCCCAAAGATGGAC
CCCCACCCACGAGGAGCATCGTGGAAAAAGAAGACGTTCCAACCACGTCTTCAAAGCAAGTGGATTGATG
TGATATCTCCACTGACGTAAGGGATGACGCACAATCCCACTATCCTTCGCAAGACCCTTCCTCTATATAA
GGAAGTTCATTTCATTTGGAGAGGACTCCGGTATTTTTACAACAATTACCACAACAAAACAAACAACAAA
CAACATTACAATTTACTATTCTAGTCGAAATGAGAATTAACATCTCCCTTTCATCATTATTTGAACGTCT
GTCAAAGTTATCCAGCAGATCCATTGCAATCACCTGTGGTGTCGTCTTGGCCTCCGCAATCGCTTTTCCG
ATAATCCGTAGGGACTATCAGACTTTTTTGGAAGTCGGGCCGAGTTACGCTCCGCAGAATTTCAGAGGTT
ACATCATAGTATGCGTGCTTTCACTCTTTAGGCAGGAACAAAAAGGGTTGGCTATCTATGATCGACTGCC
CGAAAAGCGAAGGTGGTTGGCAGATCTCCCATTCCGAGAAGGTACGCGTCCTTCTATCACAAGTCATATC
ATCCAAAGACAGAGGACTCAGCTGGTAGACCAAGAATTTGCAACCCGAGAACTCATTGATAAAGTTATAC
CCAGAGTTCAGGCTCGACACACCGATAAGACGTTTCTGTCAACCTCAAAGTTCGAATTTCATGCCAAAGC
AATTTTTTTGCTGCCCAGTATTCCCATCAATGATCCCTTGAATATACCTTCACATGATACTGTCAGACGA
ACAAAAAGGGAGATCGCTCACATGCACGATTACCACGACTGCACCCTGCACTTGGCTCTCGCAGCCCAGG
ACGGTAAAGAAGTACTTAAAAAAGGGTGGGGCCAGAGACATCCCCTCGCTGGCCCCGGCGTGCCGGGACC
TCCAACCGAATGGACGTTTTTATATGCACCGCGTAACGAGGAGGAAGCCAGAGTGGTCGAGATGATAGTG
GAGGCCAGTATTGGTTACATGACAAATGACCCCGCTGGTAAAATTGTAGAGAACGCTAAGTGAGCTTGGA
ATGGATCTTCGATCCCGATCGTTCAAACATTTGGCAATAAAGTTTCTTAAGATTGAATCCTGTTGCCGGT
CTTGCGACGATTATCATATAATTTCTGTTGAATTACGTTAAGCATGTAATAATTAACATGTAATGCATGA
CGTTATTTATGAGATGGGTTTTTATGATTAGAGTCCCGCAATTATACATTTAATACGCGATAGAAAACAA
AATATAGCGCGCAAACTAGGATAAATTATCGCGCGCGGTGTCATCTATGTTACTAGATCGGGAATTGCCA
AGCTAATTCTTGAAGACGAAAGGGCCTCGTGATACGCCTATTTTTATAGGTTAATGTCATGATAATAATG
GTTTCTTAGACGTCAGGTGGCACTTTTCGGGGAAATGTGCGCGGAACCCCTATTTGTTTATTTTTCTAAA
TACATTCAAATATGTATCCGCTCATGAGACAATAACCCTGATAAATGCTTCAATAATGGGACCGACTCGC
GCTGTCAGGAGACTAGAGCCAAGCTGATCTCCTTTGCCCCGGAGATCACCATGGACGACTTTCTCTATCT
CTACGATCTAGGAAGAAAGTTCGACGGAGAAGGTGACGATACCATGTTCACCACCGATAATGAGAAGATT
AGCCTCTTCAATTTCAGAAAGAATGCTGACCCACAGATGGTTAGAGAGGCCTACGCGGCAGGTCTGATCA
AGACGATCTACCCGAGTAATAATCTCCAGGAGATCAAATACCTTCCCAAGAAGGTTAAAGATGCAGTCAA
AAGATTCAGGACTAACTGCATCAAGAACACAGAGAAAGATATATTTCTCAAGATCAGAAGTACTATTCCA
GTATGGACGATTCAAGGCTTGCTTCATAAACCAAGGCAAGTAATAGAGATTGGAGTCTCTAAGAAAGTAG
TTCCTACTGAATCAAAGGCCATGGAGTCAAAAATTCAGATCGAGGATCTAACAGAACTCGCCGTGAAGAC
TGGCGAACAGTTCATACAGAGTCTTTTACGACTCAATGACAAGAAGAAAATCTTCGTCAACATGGTGGAG
CACGACACTCTCGTCTACTCCAAGAATATCAAAGATACAGTCTCAGAAGACCAAAGGGCTATTGAGACTT
TTCAACAAAGGGTAATATCGGGAAACCTCCTCGGATTCCATTGCCCAGCTATCTGTCACTTCATCAAAAG
GACAGTAGAAAAGGAAGGTGGCACCTACAAATGCCATCATTGCGATAAAGGAAAGGCTATCGTTCAAGAT
GCCCCTGCCGACAGTGGTCCCAAAGATGGACCCCCACCCACGAGGAGCATCGTGGAAAAAGAAGACGTTC
CAACCACGTCTTCAAAGCAAGTGGATTGATGTGATATCTCCACTGACGTAAGGGATGACGCACAATCCCA
CTATCCTTCGCAAGACCCTTCCTCTATATAAGGAAGTTCATTTCATTTGGAGAGGACTCCGGTATTTTTA
CAACAATTACCACAACAAAACAAACAACAAACAACATTACAATTTACTATTCTAGTCGAAATGGCATCCT
TTGAAAATAGTCTGTCCGTTTTGATCGTCGGGGCTGGCCTTGGGGGATTAGCAGCCGCAATAGCTCTTAG
GAGACAGGGCCATGTAGTAAAGATCTATGATAGTTCCTCATTCAAAGCTGAACTGGGTGCTGGCCTTGCT
GTACCTCCGAATACGCTTAGAAGCCTTCAACAGTTAGGTTGTAATACAGAGAATTTGAACGGAGTCGACA
ATCTCTGCTTCACGGCCATGGGTTACGACGGCTCCGTAGGTATGATGAATAACATGACAGACTACAGGGA
GGCTTATGGCACATCCTGGATTATGGTTCATCGAGTGGATTTACATAATGAACTTATGCGTGTCGCACTT
GATCCGGGGGGGCTGGGACCACCAGCAACATTACATTTAAATCACAGAGTGACCTTCTGCGACGTTGACG
CATGTACGGTAACTTTTACCAACGGGACGACACAAAGTGCCGACTTGATCGTAGGGGCTGACGGCATACG
AAGCACCATACGTAGATTCGTCTTGGAGGAAGATGTAACTGTGCCTGCCAGCGGGATCGTCGGTTTCAGA
TGGCTGGTGCAAGCCGATGCCTTAGACCCTTACCCTGAGTTAGATTGGATTGTTAAGAAGCCTCCACTCG
GTGCTCGTCTGATCTCTACGCCACAGAATCCACAGTCCGGCGTGGGGTTGGCTGACCGTCGTACAATTAT
CATCTACGCTTGTAGGGGTGGCACGATGGTTAATGTGTTGGCTGTCCACGACGACGAAAGAGATCAGAAT
ACGGCAGATTGGTCAGTGCCGGCTTCCAAAGATGATCTCTTCCGTGTATTCCATGACTACCACCCAAGAT
TCAGACGTTTGCTCGAACTTGCTCAAGATATCAATCTCTGGCAAATGAGGGTAGTTCCCGTGCTTAAAAA
ATGGGTGAACAAGCGTGTCTGTTTATTAGGAGATGCCGCCCATGCTTCTCTCCCCACGCTGGGTCAAGGG
TTCGGAATGGGACTGGAGGACGCCGTGGCACTCGGCACATTGTTACCCAAAGGAACTACGGCTTCACAGA
TCGAAACGAGACTGGCCGTTTACGAGCAATTACGAAAGGATAGGGCTGAGTTCGTAGCAGCAGAATCCTA
CGAGGAACAGTATGTCCCTGAGATGCGTGGGCTCTATCTTCGTTCCAAAGAACTCCGAGATCGAGTGATG
GGATATGATATTAAAGTGGAGTCAGAAAAGGTTTTGGAGACTCTGCTTCGATCCTCTAATTCTGCATGAG
CTTGGAATGGATCTTCGATCCCGATCGTTCAAACATTTGGCAATAAAGTTTCTTAAGATTGAATCCTGTT
GCCGGTCTTGCGACGATTATCATATAATTTCTGTTGAATTACGTTAAGCATGTAATAATTAACATGTAAT
GCATGACGTTATTTATGAGATGGGTTTTTATGATTAGAGTCCCGCAATTATACATTTAATACGCGATAGA
AAACAAAATATAGCGCGCAAACTAGGATAAATTATCGCGCGCGGTGTCATCTATGTTACTAGATCGGGAA
TTGCCAAGCTAATTCTTGAAGACGAAAGGGCCTCGTGATACGCCTATTTTTATAGGTTAATGTCATGATA
ATAATGGTTTCTTAGACGTCAGGTGGCACTTTTCGGGGAAATGTGCGCGGAACCCCTATTTGTTTATTTT
TCTAAATACATTCAAATATGTATCCGCTCATGAGACAATAACCCTGATAAATGCTTCAATAATGGGACCG
ACTCGCGCTGTCAGGAGACTAGAGCCAAGCTGATCTCCTTTGCCCCGGAGATCACCATGGACGACTTTCT
CTATCTCTACGATCTAGGAAGAAAGTTCGACGGAGAAGGTGACGATACCATGTTCACCACCGATAATGAG
AAGATTAGCCTCTTCAATTTCAGAAAGAATGCTGACCCACAGATGGTTAGAGAGGCCTACGCGGCAGGTC
TGATCAAGACGATCTACCCGAGTAATAATCTCCAGGAGATCAAATACCTTCCCAAGAAGGTTAAAGATGC
AGTCAAAAGATTCAGGACTAACTGCATCAAGAACACAGAGAAAGATATATTTCTCAAGATCAGAAGTACT
ATTCCAGTATGGACGATTCAAGGCTTGCTTCATAAACCAAGGCAAGTAATAGAGATTGGAGTCTCTAAGA
AAGTAGTTCCTACTGAATCAAAGGCCATGGAGTCAAAAATTCAGATCGAGGATCTAACAGAACTCGCCGT
GAAGACTGGCGAACAGTTCATACAGAGTCTTTTACGACTCAATGACAAGAAGAAAATCTTCGTCAACATG
GTGGAGCACGACACTCTCGTCTACTCCAAGAATATCAAAGATACAGTCTCAGAAGACCAAAGGGCTATTG
AGACTTTTCAACAAAGGGTAATATCGGGAAACCTCCTCGGATTCCATTGCCCAGCTATCTGTCACTTCAT
CAAAAGGACAGTAGAAAAGGAAGGTGGCACCTACAAATGCCATCATTGCGATAAAGGAAAGGCTATCGTT
CAAGATGCCCCTGCCGACAGTGGTCCCAAAGATGGACCCCCACCCACGAGGAGCATCGTGGAAAAAGAAG
ACGTTCCAACCACGTCTTCAAAGCAAGTGGATTGATGTGATATCTCCACTGACGTAAGGGATGACGCACA
ATCCCACTATCCTTCGCAAGACCCTTCCTCTATATAAGGAAGTTCATTTCATTTGGAGAGGACTCCGGTA
TTTTTACAACAATTACCACAACAAAACAAACAACAAACAACATTACAATTTACTATTCTAGTCGAAATGG
TGAGCAAGGGCGAGGAGCTGTTCACCGGGGTGGTGCCCATCCTGGTCGAGCTGGACGGCGACGTAAACGG
CCACAAGTTCAGCGTGTCCGGCGAGGGCGAGGGCGATGCCACCTACGGCAAGCTGACCCTGAAGTTCATC
TGCACCACCGGCAAGCTGCCCGTGCCCTGGCCCACCCTCGTGACCACCCTGACCTACGGCGTGCAGTGCT
TCAGCCGCTACCCCGACCACATGAAGCAGCACGACTTCTTCAAGTCCGCCATGCCCGAAGGCTACGTCCA
GGAGCGCACCATCTTCTTCAAGGACGACGGCAACTACAAGACCCGCGCCGAGGTGAAGTTCGAGGGCGAC
ACCCTGGTGAACCGCATCGAGCTGAAGGGCATCGACTTCAAGGAGGACGGCAACATCCTGGGGCACAAGC
TGGAGTACAACTACAACAGCCACAACGTCTATATCATGGCCGACAAGCAGAAGAACGGCATCAAGGTGAA
CTTCAAGATCCGCCACAACATCGAGGACGGCAGCGTGCAGCTCGCCGACCACTACCAGCAGAACACCCCC
ATCGGCGACGGCCCCGTGCTGCTGCCCGACAACCACTACCTGAGCACCCAGTCCGCCCTGAGCAAAGACC
CCAACGAGAAGCGCGATCACATGGTCCTGCTGGAGTTCGTGACCGCCGCCGGGATCACTCTCGGCATGGA
CGAGCTGTACAAGGACGAGCTGTAAGCTTGGAATGGATCTTCGATCCCGATCGTTCAAACATTTGGCAAT
AAAGTTTCTTAAGATTGAATCCTGTTGCCGGTCTTGCGACGATTATCATATAATTTCTGTTGAATTACGT
TAAGCATGTAATAATTAACATGTAATGCATGACGTTATTTATGAGATGGGTTTTTATGATTAGAGTCCCG
CAATTATACATTTAATACGCGATAGAAAACAAAATATAGCGCGCAAACTAGGATAAATTATCGCGCGCGG
TGTCATCTATGTTACTAGATCGGGAATTGCCAAGCTAATTCTTGAAGACGAAAGGGCCTCGTGATACGCC
TATTTTTATAGGTTAATGTCATGATAATAATGGTTTCTTAGACGTCAGGTGGCACTTTTCGGGGAAATGT
GCGCGGAACCCCTATTTGTTTATTTTTCTAAATACATTCAAATATGTATCCGCTCATGAGACAATAACCC
TGATAAATGCTTCAATAATGGGACCGACTCGCGCTGTCAGGAGACTAGAGCCAAGCTGATCTCCTTTGCC
CCGGAGATCACCATGGACGACTTTCTCTATCTCTACGATCTAGGAAGAAAGTTCGACGGAGAAGGTGACG
ATACCATGTTCACCACCGATAATGAGAAGATTAGCCTCTTCAATTTCAGAAAGAATGCTGACCCACAGAT
GGTTAGAGAGGCCTACGCGGCAGGTCTGATCAAGACGATCTACCCGAGTAATAATCTCCAGGAGATCAAA
TACCTTCCCAAGAAGGTTAAAGATGCAGTCAAAAGATTCAGGACTAACTGCATCAAGAACACAGAGAAAG
ATATATTTCTCAAGATCAGAAGTACTATTCCAGTATGGACGATTCAAGGCTTGCTTCATAAACCAAGGCA
AGTAATAGAGATTGGAGTCTCTAAGAAAGTAGTTCCTACTGAATCAAAGGCCATGGAGTCAAAAATTCAG
ATCGAGGATCTAACAGAACTCGCCGTGAAGACTGGCGAACAGTTCATACAGAGTCTTTTACGACTCAATG
ACAAGAAGAAAATCTTCGTCAACATGGTGGAGCACGACACTCTCGTCTACTCCAAGAATATCAAAGATAC
AGTCTCAGAAGACCAAAGGGCTATTGAGACTTTTCAACAAAGGGTAATATCGGGAAACCTCCTCGGATTC
CATTGCCCAGCTATCTGTCACTTCATCAAAAGGACAGTAGAAAAGGAAGGTGGCACCTACAAATGCCATC
ATTGCGATAAAGGAAAGGCTATCGTTCAAGATGCCCCTGCCGACAGTGGTCCCAAAGATGGACCCCCACC
CACGAGGAGCATCGTGGAAAAAGAAGACGTTCCAACCACGTCTTCAAAGCAAGTGGATTGATGTGATATC
TCCACTGACGTAAGGGATGACGCACAATCCCACTATCCTTCGCAAGACCCTTCCTCTATATAAGGAAGTT
CATTTCATTTGGAGAGGACTCCGGTATTTTTACAACAATTACCACAACAAAACAAACAACAAACAACATT
ACAATTTACTATTCTAGTCGAAATGGAACGAGCTATACAAGGAAACGACGCTAGGGAACAAGCTAACAGT
GAACGTTGGGATGGAGGATCAGGAGGTACCACTTCTCCCTTCAAACTTCCTGACGAAAGTCCGAGTTGGA
CTGAGTGGCGGCTACATAACGATGAGACCAATTCGAATCAAGATAATCCCCTTGGTTTCAAGGAAAGCTG
GGGTTTCGGGAAAGTTGTATTTAAGAGATATCTCAGATACGACAGGACGGAAGCTTCACTGCACAGAGTC
CTTGGATCTTGGACGGGAGATTCGGTTAACTATGCAGCATCTCGATTTTTCGGTTTCGACCAGATCGGAT
GTACCTATAGTATTCGGTTTCGAGGAGTTAGTATCACCGTTTCTGGAGGCTCTCGAACTCTTCAGCATCT
CTGTGAGATGGCAATTCGGTCTAAGCAAGAACTGCTACAGCTTGCCCCAATCGAAGTGGAAAGTAATGTA
TCAAGAGGATGCCCTGAAGGTACTGAAACCTTCGAAAAAGAAAGCGAGTGAGCTTGGAATGGATCTTCGA
TCCCGATCGTTCAAACATTTGGCAATAAAGTTTCTTAAGATTGAATCCTGTTGCCGGTCTTGCGACGATT
ATCATATAATTTCTGTTGAATTACGTTAAGCATGTAATAATTAACATGTAATGCATGACGTTATTTATGA
GATGGGTTTTTATGATTAGAGTCCCGCAATTATACATTTAATACGCGATAGAAAACAAAATATAGCGCGC
AAACTAGGATAAATTATCGCGCGCGGTGTCATCTATGTTACTAGATCGGGAATTGCCAAGCTAATTCTTG
AAGACGAAAGGGCCTCGTGATACGCCTATTTTTATAGGTTAATGTCATGATAATAATGGTTTCTTAGACG
TCAGGTGGCACTTTTCGGGGAAATGTGCGCGGAACCCCTATTTGTTTATTTTTCTAAATACATTCAAATA
TGTATCCGCTCATGAGACAATAACCCTGATAAATGCTTCAATAATGGGACCGACTCGCGCTGTCATGAGA
CCGGATCCTGACAGGATATATTGGCGGGTAAACCTAAGAGAAAAGAGCGTTTATTAGAATAATCGGATAT
TTAAAAGGGCGTGAAAAGGTTTATCCGTTCGTCCATTTGTATGTGCATGCCAACCACAGGGTTCCCCTCG
GGATCAAAGTACTTTGATCCAACCCCTCCGCTGCTATAGTGCAGTCGGCTTCTGACGTTCAGTGCAGCCG
TCATCTGAAAACGACATGTCGCACAAGTCCTAAGTTACGCGACAGGCTGCCGCCCTGCCCTTTTCCTGGC
GTTTTCTTGTCGCGTGTTTTAGTCGCATAAAGTAGAATACTTGCGACTAGAACCGGAGACATTACGCCAT
GAACAAGAGCGCCGCCGCTGGCCTGCTGGGCTATGCCCGCGTCAGCACCGACGACCAGGACTTGACCAAC
CAACGGGCCGAACTGCACGCGGCCGGCTGCACCAAGCTGTTTTCCGAGAAGATCACCGGCACCAGGCGCG
ACCGCCCGGAGCTGGCCAGGATGCTTGACCACCTACGCCCTGGCGACGTTGTGACAGTGACCAGGCTAGA
CCGCCTGGCCCGCAGCACCCGCGACCTACTGGACATTGCCGAGCGCATCCAGGAGGCCGGCGCGGGCCTG
CGTAGCCTGGCAGAGCCGTGGGCCGACACCACCACGCCGGCCGGCCGCATGGTGTTGACCGTGTTCGCCG
GCATTGCCGAGTTCGAGCGTTCCCTAATCATCGACCGCACCCGGAGCGGGCGCGAGGCCGCCAAGGCCCG
AGGCGTGAAGTTTGGCCCCCGCCCTACCCTCACCCCGGCACAGATCGCGCACGCCCGCGAGCTGATCGAC
CAGGAAGGCCGCACCGTGAAAGAGGCGGCTGCACTGCTTGGCGTGCATCGCTCGACCCTGTACCGCGCAC
TTGAGCGCAGCGAGGAAGTGACGCCCACCGAGGCCAGGCGGCGCGGTGCCTTCCGTGAGGACGCATTGAC
CGAGGCCGACGCCCTGGCGGCCGCCGAGAATGAACGCCAAGAGGAACAAGCATGAAACCGCACCAGGACG
GCCAGGACGAACCGTTTTTCATTACCGAAGAGATCGAGGCGGAGATGATCGCGGCCGGGTACGTGTTCGA
GCCGCCCGCGCACCTCTCAACCGTGCGGCTGCATGAAATCCTGGCCGGTTTGTCTGATGCCAAGCTGGCG
GCCTGGCCGGCCAGCTTGGCCGCTGAAGAAACCGAGCGCCGCCGTCTAAAAAGGTGATGTGTATTTGAGT
AAAACAGCTTGCGTCATGCGGTCGCTGCGTATATGATGCGATGAGTAAATAAACAAATACGCAAGGGGAA
CGCATGAAGGTTATCGCTGTACTTAACCAGAAAGGCGGGTCAGGCAAGACGACCATCGCAACCCATCTAG
CCCGCGCCCTGCAACTCGCCGGGGCCGATGTTCTGTTAGTCGATTCCGATCCCCAGGGCAGTGCCCGCGA
TTGGGCGGCCGTGCGGGAAGATCAACCGCTAACCGTTGTCGGCATCGACCGCCCGACGATTGACCGCGAC
GTGAAGGCCATCGGCCGGCGCGACTTCGTAGTGATCGACGGAGCGCCCCAGGCGGCGGACTTGGCTGTGT
CCGCGATCAAGGCAGCCGACTTCGTGCTGATTCCGGTGCAGCCAAGCCCTTACGACATATGGGCCACCGC
CGACCTGGTGGAGCTGGTTAAGCAGCGCATTGAGGTCACGGATGGAAGGCTACAAGCGGCCTTTGTCGTG
TCGCGGGCGATCAAAGGCACGCGCATCGGCGGTGAGGTTGCCGAGGCGCTGGCCGGGTACGAGCTGCCCA
TTCTTGAGTCCCGTATCACGCAGCGCGTGAGCTACCCAGGCACTGCCGCCGCCGGCACAACCGTTCTTGA
ATCAGAACCCGAGGGCGACGCTGCCCGCGAGGTCCAGGCGCTGGCCGCTGAAATTAAATCAAAACTCATT
TGAGTTAATGAGGTAAAGAGAAAATGAGCAAAAGCACAAACACGCTAAGTGCCGGCCGTCCGAGCGCACG
CAGCAGCAAGGCTGCAACGTTGGCCAGCCTGGCAGACACGCCAGCCATGAAGCGGGTCAACTTTCAGTTG
CCGGCGGAGGATCACACCAAGCTGAAGATGTACGCGGTACGCCAAGGCAAGACCATTACCGAGCTGCTAT
CTGAATACATCGCGCAGCTACCAGAGTAAATGAGCAAATGAATAAATGAGTAGATGAATTTTAGCGGCTA
AAGGAGGCGGCATGGAAAATCAAGAACAACCAGGCACCGACGCCGTGGAATGCCCCATGTGTGGAGGAAC
GGGCGGTTGGCCAGGCGTAAGCGGCTGGGTTGCCTGCCGGCCCTGCAATGGCACTGGAACCCCCAAGCCC
GAGGAATCGGCGTGAGCGGTCGCAAACCATCCGGCCCGGTACAAATCGGCGCGGCGCTGGGTGATGACCT
GGTGGAGAAGTTGAAGGCCGCGCAGGCCGCCCAGCGGCAACGCATCGAGGCAGAAGCACGCCCCGGTGAA
TCGTGGCAAGCGGCCGCTGATCGAATCCGCAAAGAATCCCGGCAACCGCCGGCAGCCGGTGCGCCGTCGA
TTAGGAAGCCGCCCAAGGGCGACGAGCAACCAGATTTTTTCGTTCCGATGCTCTATGACGTGGGCACCCG
CGATAGTCGCAGCATCATGGACGTGGCCGTTTTCCGTCTGTCGAAGCGTGACCGACGAGCTGGCGAGGTG
ATCCGCTACGAGCTTCCAGACGGGCACGTAGAGGTTTCCGCAGGGCCGGCCGGCATGGCCAGTGTGTGGG
ATTACGACCTGGTACTGATGGCGGTTTCCCATCTAACCGAATCCATGAACCGATACCGGGAAGGGAAGGG
AGACAAGCCCGGCCGCGTGTTCCGTCCACACGTTGCGGACGTACTCAAGTTCTGCCGGCGAGCCGATGGC
GGAAAGCAGAAAGACGACCTGGTAGAAACCTGCATTCGGTTAAACACCACGCACGTTGCCATGCAGCGTA
CGAAGAAGGCCAAGAACGGCCGCCTGGTGACGGTATCCGAGGGTGAAGCCTTGATTAGCCGCTACAAGAT
CGTAAAGAGCGAAACCGGGCGGCCGGAGTACATCGAGATCGAGCTAGCTGATTGGATGTACCGCGAGATC
ACAGAAGGCAAGAACCCGGACGTGCTGACGGTTCACCCCGATTACTTTTTGATCGATCCCGGCATCGGCC
GTTTTCTCTACCGCCTGGCACGCCGCGCCGCAGGCAAGGCAGAAGCCAGATGGTTGTTCAAGACGATCTA
CGAACGCAGTGGCAGCGCCGGAGAGTTCAAGAAGTTCTGTTTCACCGTGCGCAAGCTGATCGGGTCAAAT
GACCTGCCGGAGTACGATTTGAAGGAGGAGGCGGGGCAGGCTGGCCCGATCCTAGTCATGCGCTACCGCA
ACCTGATCGAGGGCGAAGCATCCGCCGGTTCCTAATGTACGGAGCAGATGCTAGGGCAAATTGCCCTAGC
AGGGGAAAAAGGTCGAAAAGGACTCTTTCCTGTGGATAGCACGTACATTGGGAACCCAAAGCCGTACATT
GGGAACCGGAACCCGTACATTGGGAACCCAAAGCCGTACATTGGGAACCGGTCACACATGTAAGTGACTG
ATATAAAAGAGAAAAAAGGCGATTTTTCCGCCTAAAACTCTTTAAAACTTATTAAAACTCTTAAAACCCG
CCTGGCCTGTGCATAACTGTCTGGCCAGCGCACAGCCGAAGAGCTGCAAAAAGCGCCTACCCTTCGGTCG
CTGCGCTCCCTACGCCCCGCCGCTTCGCGTCGGCCTATCGCGGCCGCTGGCCGCTCAAAAATGGCTGGCC
TACGGCCAGGCAATCTACCAGGGCGCGGACAAGCCGCGCCGTCGCCACTCGACCGCCGGCGCCCACATCA
AGGCACCCTGCCTCGCGCGTTTCGGTGATGACGGTGAAAACCTCTGACACATGCAGCTCCCGGTGACGGT
CACAGCTTGTCTGTAAGCGGATGCCGGGAGCAGACAAGCCCGTCAGGGCGCGTCAGCGGGTGTTGGCGGG
TGTCGGGGCGCAGCCATGACCCAGTCACGTAGCGATAGCGGAGTGTATACTGGCTTAACTATGCGGCATC
AGAGCAGATTGTACTGAGAGTGCACCATATGCGGTGTGAAATACCGCACAGATGCGTAAGGAGAAAATAC
CGCATCAGGCGCTCTTCCGCTTCCTCGCTCACTGACTCGCTGCGCTCGGTCGTTCGGCTGCGGCGAGCGG
TATCAGCTCACTCAAAGGCGGTAATACGGTTATCCACAGAATCAGGGGATAACGCAGGAAAGAACATGTG
AGCAAAAGGCCAGCAAAAGGCCAGGAACCGTAAAAAGGCCGCGTTGCTGGCGTTTTTCCATAGGCTCCGC
CCCCCTGACGAGCATCACAAAAATCGACGCTCAAGTCAGAGGTGGCGAAACCCGACAGGACTATAAAGAT
ACCAGGCGTTTCCCCCTGGAAGCTCCCTCGTGCGCTCTCCTGTTCCGACCCTGCCGCTTACCGGATACCT
GTCCGCCTTTCTCCCTTCGGGAAGCGTGGCGCTTTCTCATAGCTCACGCTGTAGGTATCTCAGTTCGGTG
TAGGTCGTTCGCTCCAAGCTGGGCTGTGTGCACGAACCCCCCGTTCAGCCCGACCGCTGCGCCTTATCCG
GTAACTATCGTCTTGAGTCCAACCCGGTAAGACACGACTTATCGCCACTGGCAGCAGCCACTGGTAACAG
GATTAGCAGAGCGAGGTATGTAGGCGGTGCTACAGAGTTCTTGAAGTGGTGGCCTAACTACGGCTACACT
AGAAGGACAGTATTTGGTATCTGCGCTCTGCTGAAGCCAGTTACCTTCGGAAAAAGAGTTGGTAGCTCTT
GATCCGGCAAACAAACCACCGCTGGTAGCGGTGGTTTTTTTGTTTGCAAGCAGCAGATTACGCGCAGAAA
AAAAGGATCTCAAGAAGATCCTTTGATCTTTTCTACGGGGTCTGACGCTCAGTGGAACGAAAACTCACGT
TAAGGGATTTTGGTCATGCATTCTAGGTGATTATTTGCCGACTACCTTGGTGATCTCGCCTTTCACGTAG
TGGACAAATTCTTCCAACTGATCTGCGCGCGAGGCCAAGCGATCTTCTTCTTGTCCAAGATAAGCCTGTC
TAGCTTCAAGTATGACGGGCTGATACTGGGCCGGCAGGCGCTCCATTGCCCAGTCGGCAGCGACATCCTT
CGGCGCGATTTTGCCGGTTACTGCGCTGTACCAAATGCGGGACAACGTAAGCACTACATTTCGCTCATCA
CCAGCCCAGTCGGGCGGCGAGTTCCATAGCGTTAAGGTTTCATTTAGCGCCTCAAATAGATCCTGTTCAG
GAACCGGATCAAAGAGTTCCTCCGCCGCTGGACCTACCAAGGCAACGCTATGTTCTCTTGCTTTTGTCAG
CAAGATAGCCAGATCAATGTCGATCGTGGCTGGCTCGAAGATACCTGCAAGAATGTCATTGCGCTGCCAT
TCTCCAAATTGCAGTTCGCGCTTAGCTGGATAACGCCACGGAATGATGTCGTCGTGCACAACAATGGTGA
CTTCTACAGCGCGGAGAATCTCGCTCTCTCCAGGGGAAGCCGAAGTTTCCAAAAGGTCGTTGATCAAAGC
TCGCCGCGTTGTTTCATCAAGCCTTACGGTCACCGTAACCAGCAAATCAATATCACTGTGTGGCTTCAGG
CCGCCATCCACTGCGGAGCCGTACAAATGTACGGCCAGCAACGTCGGTTCGAGATGGCGCTCGATGACGC
CAACTACCTCTGATAGTTGAGTCGATACTTCGGCGATCACCGCTTCCCTCATAATGTTTAACTTTGTTTT
AGGGCGACTGCCCTGCTGCGTAACATCGTTGCTGCTCCATAACATCAAACATCGACCCACGGCGTAACGC
GCTTGCTGCTTGGATGCCCGAGGCATAGACTGTACCCCAAAAAAACAGTCATAACAAGCCATGAAAACCG
CCACTGCGCCGTTACCACCGCTGCGTTCGGTCAAGGTTCTGGACCAGTTGCGTGAGCGCATACGCTACTT
GCATTACAGCTTACGAACCGAACAGGCTTATGTCCACTGGGTTCGTGCCTTCATCCGTTTCCACGGTGTG
CGTCACCCGGCAACCTTGGGTAGCAGCGAAGTCGAGGCATTTCTGTCCTGGCTGGAACAGAACTTATTAT
TTCCTTCCTCTTTTCTACAGTATTTAAAGATACCCCAAGAAGCTAATTATAACAAGACGAACTCCAATTC
ACTGTTCCTTGCATTCTAAAACCTTAAATACCAGAAAACAGCTTTTTCAAAGTTGTTTTCAAAGTTGGCG
TATAACATAGTATCGACGGAGCCGATTTTGAAACCGCGGTGATCACAGGCAGCAACGCTCTGTCATCGTT
ACAATCAACATGCTACCCTCCGCGAGATCATCCGTGTTTCAAACCCGGCAGCTTAGTTGCCGTTCTTCCG
AATAGCATCGGTAACATGAGCAAAGTCTGCCGCCTTACAACGGCTCTCCCGCTGACGCCGTCCCGGACTG
ATGGGCTGCCTGTATCGAGTGGTGATTTTGTGCCGAGCTGCCGGTCGGGGAGCTGTTGGCTGGCTGGTGG
CAGGATATATTGTGGTGTAAACATAACGGATCCGGTCTCA
